Addgene plasmid #42304: pMHBAD14
Depositing lab: Hideo Iwai. Depositing organization: University of Helsinki, Institute of Biotechnology. Publication: Solution structure of DnaE intein from Nostoc punctiforme: structural basis for the design of a new split intein suitable for site-specific chemical modification. Oeemig JS, Aranko AS, Djupsjobacka J, Heinamaki K, Iwai H. FEBS Lett. 2009 May 6;583(9):1451-6. doi: 10.1016/j.febslet.2009.03.058. Epub 2009 Apr 1. PubMed 19344715.
Backbone
  Vector backbone: pBAD
  Backbone manufacturer: Invitrogen
  Backbone size w/o insert (bp): 4786
  Total vector size (bp): 4909
  Vector type: Bacterial Expression
Growth in bacteria
  Bacterial resistance: Ampicillin, 100 μg/mL
  Growth temperature: 37°C
  Growth strain: DH5alpha
  Copy number: Low Copy
Gene/Insert
  Gene/Insert name: NpuDnaE C-intein (alt names: C-intein of native split NpuDnaE; split intein)
  Species: Nostoc punctiforme
  Insert size (bp): 123
  Promoter: araBAD
  Tag / fusion protein: GB1-H6 (C terminal on backbone)
  Cloning method: Restriction Enzyme; 5′ cloning site NdeI (not destroyed); 3′ cloning site KpnI (not destroyed)
  Sequencing primers: 5′ pBAD Forward; 3′ pBAD Reverse
Terms and licenses: Academic/Nonprofit Terms; Industry Terms: Not Available to Industry
Depositor comments: There are 2 mismatches between Addgene's quality control and depositor's reference sequence. These changes are in backbone region and should not affect function.
How to cite: pMHBAD14 was a gift from Hideo Iwai (Addgene plasmid # 42304 ; http://n2t.net/addgene:42304 ; RRID:Addgene_42304)
