[The description below was written by a language model from this plasmid's Addgene catalogue record and pLannotate feature annotations shown in this document.]
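Description:
pMHBAD14 is a bacterial expression plasmid built on the Invitrogen pBAD backbone for arabinose-inducible production of the C-terminal half of the naturally split DnaE intein from Nostoc punctiforme (NpuDnaE C-intein). The 123 bp intein fragment was inserted between NdeI and KpnI sites, both retained, so that it is read in frame with a backbone-encoded C-terminal partner consisting of the GB1 domain (the B1 domain of streptococcal protein G, widely used as a small, soluble fusion partner) followed by a hexahistidine tag. The automated annotation does not label the intein itself. It does detect GB1 and a short match to a composite His-containing tag directly after it, which is consistent with the H6 tag. The unannotated stretch just upstream of GB1 corresponds in size to the catalogued insert.

Expression is driven by the araBAD promoter, with the divergently transcribed araC regulator on the same plasmid providing repression in the absence of L-arabinose and activation when it is added. A phage T7 gene 10 ribosome binding site lies just before the start of the coding region, and the rrnB T1 and T2 terminators close the transcription unit. The plasmid replicates from a ColE1/pBR322-type origin, is listed as low copy, and is selected with ampicillin through the bla gene. It also contains an M13 phage origin, the pBR322 bom region, and remnants of rop and the tetracycline resistance gene.

In a split-intein system, the C-intein-GB1-H6 protein serves as the C-terminal precursor: on association with a matching N-intein fusion, protein trans-splicing joins the N-terminal partner's extein to GB1-H6. The associated publication concerns the structure of the NpuDnaE intein and split-intein design for site-specific chemical modification. The depositor notes two backbone mismatches relative to the reference sequence that are not expected to affect function.
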