Features (pLannotate 1.2.2; 16 found; start..end, strand, type, name):
    128..285     +  CDS            GB1 (fragment): B1 domain of Streptococcal protein G effective as a solubilizing fusion partner (Cheng and Patel, 2004)
    288..310     +  CDS            capTEV™ (fragment): composite tag for in vivo biotinylation, TEV protease cleavage, and 6xHis tagging
    401..515     +  ncRNA          5S rRNA: Accession: RF00001 - 5S ribosomal RNA
    519..605     +  terminator     rrnB T1 terminator: Escherichia coli rrnB; transcription terminator T1 from the E. coli rrnB gene
    697..724     +  terminator     rrnB T2 terminator: transcription terminator T2 from the E. coli rrnB gene
    742..833     +  promoter       AmpR promoter: bla
    834..1694    +  CDS            AmpR: β-lactamase; bla; confers resistance to ampicillin, carbenicillin, and related antibiotics
   1736..2116    +  rep_origin     M13 ori (sequence partly withheld): M13 bacteriophage origin of replication; arrow indicates direction of (+) strand synthesis
   2302..2890    +  rep_origin     ori: high-copy-number ColE1/pMB1/pBR322/pUC origin of replication
   3076..3216    -  misc_feature   bom: basis of mobility region from pBR322
   3318..3358    -  CDS            rop (fragment): Rop protein, which maintains plasmids at low copy number; rop
   3357..3544    -  CDS            TcR (fragment): tetracycline efflux protein; tet; confers resistance to tetracycline
   3557..3575    +  promoter       tet promoter (fragment): E. coli promoter for tetracycline efflux protein gene
   3665..4543    -  CDS            araC: L-arabinose regulatory protein; araC
   4570..4854    +  promoter       araBAD promoter: araBAD; promoter of the L-arabinose operon of E. coli; the araC regulatory gene is transcribed in the opposite direction (Guzman et al., 1995)
   4881..4903    +  RBS            RBS: efficient ribosome binding site from bacteriophage T7 gene 10 (Olins and Rangwala, 1989)
>Addgene plasmid #42304 | pMHBAD14 | depositor full sequence | sequence record 62157 | pMHBAD14 plasmid sequence
TATGATCAAAATAGCCACACGTAAATATTTAGGCAAACAAAATGTCTATGACATTGGAGTTGAGCGCGAC
CATAATTTTGCACTCAAAAATGGCTTCATAGCTTCTAATTGTTTCAATGGTACCCAGTACAAACTTATCC
TGAACGGTAAAACCCTGAAAGGTGAAACCACCACCGAAGCTGTTGACGCTGCTACCGCGGAAAAAGTTTT
CAAACAGTACGCTAACGACAACGGTGTTGACGGTGAATGGACCTACGACGACGCTACCAAAACCTACACC
GTAACGGAATTCCATCATCATCATCATCATTAAGCTTGGCTGTTTTGGCGGATGAGAGAAGATTTTCAGC
CTGATACAGATTAAATCAGAACGCAGAAGCGGTCTGATAAAACAGAATTTGCCTGGCGGCAGTAGCGCGG
TGGTCCCACCTGACCCCATGCCGAACTCAGAAGTGAAACGCCGTAGCGCCGATGGTAGTGTGGGGTCCCC
CATGCGAGAGTAGGGAACTGCCAGGCATCAAATAAAACGAAAGGCTCAGTGCAAAGACTGGGCCTTTCGT
TTTATCTGTTGTTTGTCGGTGAACGCTCTCCTGAGTAGGACAAATCCGCCGGGAGCGGATTTGAACGTTG
CGAAGCAACGGCCCGGAGGGTGGCGGGCAGGACGCCCGCCATAAACTGCCAGGCATCAAATTAAGCAGAA
GGCCATCCTGACGGATGGCCTTTTTGCGTTTCTACAAACTCTTTGTTTATTTTTCTAAATACATTCAAAT
ATGTATCCGCTCATGAGACAATAACCCTGATAAATGCTTCAATAATATTGAAAAAGGAAGAGTATGAGTA
TTCAACATTTCCGTGTCGCCCTTATTCCCTTTTTTGCGGCATTTTGCCTTCCTGTTTTTGCTCACCCAGA
AACGCTGGTGAAAGTAAAAGATGCTGAAGATCAGTTGGGTGCACGAGTGGGTTACATCGAACTGGATCTC
AACAGCGGTAAGATCCTTGAGAGTTTTCGCCCCGAAGAACGTTTTCCAATGATGAGCACTTTTAAAGTTC
TGCTATGTGGCGCGGTATTATCCCGTGTTGACGCCGGGCAAGAGCAACTCGGTCGCCGCATACACTATTC
TCAGAATGACTTGGTTGAGTACTCACCAGTCACAGAAAAGCATCTTACGGATGGCATGACAGTAAGAGAA
TTATGCAGTGCTGCCATAACCATGAGTGATAACACTGCGGCCAACTTACTTCTGACAACGATCGGAGGAC
CGAAGGAGCTAACCGCTTTTTTGCACAACATGGGGGATCATGTAACTCGCCTTGATCGTTGGGAACCGGA
GCTGAATGAAGCCATACCAAACGACGAGCGTGACACCACGATGCCTGCAGCAATGGCAACAACGTTGCGC
AAACTATTAACTGGCGAACTACTTACTCTAGCTTCCCGGCAACAATTAATAGACTGGATGGAGGCGGATA
AAGTTGCAGGACCACTTCTGCGCTCGGCCCTTCCGGCTGGCTGGTTTATTGCTGATAAATCTGGAGCCGG
TGAGCGTGGGTCTCGCGGTATCATTGCAGCACTGGGGCCAGATGGTAAGCCCTCCCGTATCGTAGTTATC
TACACGACGGGGAGTCAGGCAACTATGGATGAACGAAATAGACAGATCGCTGAGATAGGTGCCTCACTGA
TTAAGCATTGGTAACTGTCAGACCAAGTTTACTCATATATACTTTAGATTGATT
[125 nt withheld, positions 1735-1859]
C
[141 nt withheld, positions 1861-2001]
CCTTTGACGTTGGAGTCCACGTTCTTT
[37 nt withheld, positions 2029-2065]
ACCCTATCTCGGGCTATTCTTTTGATTTATAAGGGATTTTGCCGATTTCGGCCTATTGGTTAAAAAATGA
GCTGATTTAACAAAAATTTAACGCGAATTTTAACAAAATATTAACGTTTACAATTTAAAAGGATCTAGGT
GAAGATCCTTTTTGATAATCTCATGACCAAAATCCCTTAACGTGAGTTTTCGTTCCACTGAGCGTCAGAC
CCCGTAGAAAAGATCAAAGGATCTTCTTGAGATCCTTTTTTTCTGCGCGTAATCTGCTGCTTGCAAACAA
AAAAACCACCGCTACCAGCGGTGGTTTGTTTGCCGGATCAAGAGCTACCAACTCTTTTTCCGAAGGTAAC
TGGCTTCAGCAGAGCGCAGATACCAAATACTGTCCTTCTAGTGTAGCCGTAGTTAGGCCACCACTTCAAG
AACTCTGTAGCACCGCCTACATACCTCGCTCTGCTAATCCTGTTACCAGTGGCTGCTGCCAGTGGCGATA
AGTCGTGTCTTACCGGGTTGGACTCAAGACGATAGTTACCGGATAAGGCGCAGCGGTCGGGCTGAACGGG
GGGTTCGTGCACACAGCCCAGCTTGGAGCGAACGACCTACACCGAACTGAGATACCTACAGCGTGAGCAT
TGAGAAAGCGCCACGCTTCCCGAAGGGAGAAAGGCGGACAGGTATCCGGTAAGCGGCAGGGTCGGAACAG
GAGAGCGCACGAGGGAGCTTCCAGGGGGAAACGCCTGGTATCTTTATAGTCCTGTCGGGTTTCGCCACCT
CTGACTTGAGCGTCGATTTTTGTGATGCTCGTCAGGGGGGCGGAGCCTATGGAAAAACGCCAGCAACGCG
GCCTTTTTACGGTTCCTGGCCTTTTGCTGGCCTTTTGCTCACATGTTCTTTCCTGCGTTATCCCCTGATT
CTGTGGATAACCGTATTACCGCCTTTGAGTGAGCTGATACCGCTCGCCGCAGCCGAACGACCGAGCGCAG
CGAGTCAGTGAGCGAGGAAGCGGAAGAGCGCCTGATGCGGTATTTTCTCCTTACGCATCTGTGCGGTATT
TCACACCGGATATGGTGCACTCTCAGTACAATCTGCTCTGATGCCGCATAGTTAAGCCAGTATACACTCC
GCTATCGCTACGTGACTGGGTCATGGCTGCGCCCCGACACCCGCCAACACCCGCTGACGCGCCCTGACGG
GCTTGTCTGCTCCCGGCATCCGCTTACAGACAAGCTGTGACCGTCTCCGGGAGCTGCATGTGTCAGAGGT
TTTCACCGTCATCACCGAAACGCGCGAGGCAGCAAGGAGATGGCGCCCAACAGTCCCCCGGCCACGGGGC
CTGCCACCATACCCACGCCGAAACAAGCGCTCATGAGCCCGAAGTGGCGAGCCCGATCTTCCCCATCGGT
GATGTCGGCGATATAGGCGCCAGCAACCGCACCTGTGGCGCCGGTGATGCCGGCCACGATGCGTCCGGCG
TAGAGGATCTAATTCTCATGTTTGACAGCTTATCATCGATGCATAATGTGCCTGTCAAATGGACGAAGCA
GGGATTCTGCAAACCCTATGCTACTCCGTCAAGCCGTCAATTGTCTGATTCGTTACCAATTATGACAACT
TGACGGCTACATCATTCACTTTTTCTTCACAACCGGCACGGAACTCGCTCGGGCTGGCCCCGGTGCATTT
TTTAAATACCCGCGAGAAATAGAGTTGATCGTCAAAACCAACATTGCGACCGACGGTGGCGATAGGCATC
CGGGTGGTGCTCAAAAGCAGCTTCGCCTGGCTGATACGTTGGTCCTCGCGCCAGCTTAAGACGCTAATCC
CTAACTGCTGGCGGAAAAGATGTGACAGACGCGACGGCGACAAGCAAACATGCTGTGCGACGCTGGCGAT
ATCAAAATTGCTGTCTGCCAGGTGATCGCTGATGTACTGACAAGCCTCGCGTACCCGATTATCCATCGGT
GGATGGAGCGACTCGTTAATCGCTTCCATGCGCCGCAGTAACAATTGCTCAAGCAGATTTATCGCCAGCA
GCTCCGAATAGCGCCCTTCCCCTTGCCCGGCGTTAATGATTTGCCCAAACAGGTCGCTGAAATGCGGCTG
GTGCGCTTCATCCGGGCGAAAGAACCCCGTATTGGCAAATATTGACGGCCAGTTAAGCCATTCATGCCAG
TAGGCGCGCGGACGAAAGTAAACCCACTGGTGATACCATTCGCGAGCCTCCGGATGACGACCGTAGTGAT
GAATCTCTCCTGGCGGGAACAGCAAAATATCACCCGGTCGGCAAACAAATTCTCGTCCCTGATTTTTCAC
CACCCCCTGACCGCGAATGGTGAGATTGAGAATATAACCTTTCATTCCCAGCGGTCGGTCGATAAAAAAA
TCGAGATAACCGTTGGCCTCAATCGGCGTTAAACCCGCCACCAGATGGGCATTAAACGAGTATCCCGGCA
GCAGGGGATCATTTTGCGCTTCAGCCATACTTTTCATACTCCCGCCATTCAGAGAAGAAACCAATTGTCC
ATATTGCATCAGACATTGCCGTCACTGCGTCTTTTACTGGCTCTTCTCGCTAACCAAACCGGTAACCCCG
CTTATTAAAAGCATTCTGTAACAAAGCGGGACCAAAGCCATGACAAAAACGCGTAACAAAAGTGTCTATA
ATCACGGCAGAAAAGTCCACATTGATTATTTGCACGGCGTCACACTTTGCTATGCCATAGCATTTTTATC
CATAAGATTAGCGGATCCTACCTGACGCTTTTTATCGCAACTCTCTACTGTTTCTCCATACCCGTTTTTT
TGGGCTAGAAATAATTTTGTTTAACTTTAAGAAGGAGATATACA
