>Addgene plasmid #42304 | pMHBAD14 | addgene partial sequence | sequence record 70688 | pBAD-F 5'-ATGCCATAGCATTTTTATCC-3'
CGGCTTTTTATCGCAACTCTCTACTGTTTCTCCATACCCGTTTTTTTGGGCTAGAAATAATTTTGTTTAA
CTTTAAGAAGGAGATATACATATGATCAAAATAGCCACACGTAAATATTTAGGCAAACAAAATGTCTATG
ACATTGGAGTTGAGCGCGACCATAATTTTGCACTCAAAAATGGCTTCATAGCTTCTAATTGTTTCAATGG
TACCCAGTACAAACTTATCCTGAACGGTAAAACCCTGAAAGGTGAAACCACCACCGAAGCTGTTGACGCT
GCTACCGCGGAAAAAGTTTTCAAACAGTACGCTAACGACAACGGTGTTGACGGTGAATGGACCTACGACG
ACGCTACCAAAACCTACACCGTAACGGAATTCCATCATCATCATCATCATTAAGCTTGGCTGTTTTGGCG
GATGAGAGAAGATTTTCAGCCTGATACAGATTAAATCAGAACGCAGAAGCGGTCTGATAAAACAGAATTT
GCCTGGCGGCAGTAGCGCGGTGGTCCCACCTGACCCCATGCCGAACTCAGAAGTGAAACGCCGTAGCGCC
GATGGTAGTGTGGGGTCTCCCCATGCGAGAGTAGGGAACTGCCAGGCATCAAATAAAACGAAAGGCTCAG
TCGAAAGACTGGGCCTTTCGTTTTATCTGTTGTTTGTCGGTGAACGCTCTCCTGAGTAGGACAAATCCGC
CGGGAGCGGATTTGAACGTTGCGAAGCAACGGCCC
